>Addgene plasmid #57276 | Dronpa-Golgi-10 | depositor partial sequence | sequence record 88414 | insert sequence
CAGATCCGCTAGCATTGGATCCAGCATGAGGCTTCGGGAGCCGCTCCTGAGCGGCAGCGCCGCGATGCCA
GGCGCGTCCCTACAGCGGGCCTGCCGCCTGCTCGTGGCCGTCTGCGCTCTGCACCTTGGCGTCACCCTCG
TTTACTACCTGGCTGGCCGCGACCTGAGCCGCCTGCCCCAACTGGTCGGAGTCTCCACACCGCTGCAGGG
CGGCTCGAACAGTGCCGCCGCCATCGGGCAGTCCTCCGGGGAGCTCCGGACCGGAGGGGCCAAGAAGCTT
GGATCAGCGGCCGCGGGGACCATGGTGAGTGTGATTAAACCAGACATGAAGATCAAGCTGCGTATGGAAG
GCGCTGTAAATGGACACCCGTTCGCGATTGAAGGAGTTGGCCTTGGGAAGCCTTTCGAGGGAAAACAGAG
TATGGACCTTAAAGTCAAAGAAGGCGGACCTCTGCCTTTCGCCTATGACATCTTGACAACTGTGTTCTGT
TACGGCAACAGGGTATTCGCCAAATACCCAGAAAATATAGTAGACTATTTCAAGCAGTCGTTTCCTGAGG
GCTACTCTTGGGAACGAAGCATGAATTACGAAGACGGGGGCATTTGTAACGCGACAAACGACATAACCCT
GGATGGTGACTGTTATATCTATGAAATTCGATTTGATGGTGTGAACTTTCCTGCCAATGGTCCAGTTATG
CAGAAGAGGACTGTGAAATGGGAGCCATCCACTGAGAAATTGTATGTGCGTGATGGAGTGCTGAAGGGTG
ATGTTAACATGGCTCTGTCGCTTGAAGGAGGTGGCCATTACCGATGTGACTTCAAAACTACTTATAAAGC
TAAGAAGGTTGTCCAGTTGCCAGACTATCACTTTGTGGACCACCACATTGAGATTAAAAGCCACGACAAA
GATTACAGTAATGTTAATCTGCATGAGCACGCCGAAGCGCATTCTGAGCTGCCGAGGCAGGCCAAGTAAT
CTAGAGGGGGCCGCGACTCTAGATCATAATCAGCCATACCACAT
