>Addgene plasmid #57276 | Dronpa-Golgi-10 | addgene partial sequence | sequence record 132314 | CMV-F 5'-CGCAAATGGGCGGTAGGCGTG-3'
GAGCTGGTTTAGTGAACCGTCAGATCCGCTAGCATTGGATCCAGCATGAGGCTTCGGGAGCCGCTCCTGA
GCGGCAGCGCCGCGATGCCAGGCGCGTCCCTACAGCGGGCCTGCCGCCTGCTCGTGGCCGTCTGCGCTCT
GCACCTTGGCGTCACCCTCGTTTACTACCTGGCTGGCCGCGACCTGAGCCGCCTGCCCCAACTGGTCGGA
GTCTCCACACCGCTGCAGGGCGGCTCGAACAGTGCCGCCGCCATCGGGCAGTCCTCCGGGGAGCTCCGGA
CCGGAGGGGCCAAGAAGCTTGGATCAGCGGCCGCGGGGACCATGGTGAGTGTGATTAAACCAGACATGAA
GATCAAGCTGCGTATGGAAGGCGCTGTAAATGGACACCCGTTCGCGATTGAAGGAGTTGGCCTTGGGAAG
CCTTTCGAGGGAAAACAGAGTATGGACCTTAAAGTCAAAGAAGGCGGACCTCTGCCTTTCGCCTATGACA
TCTTGACAACTGTGTTCTGTTACGGCAACAGGGTATTCGCCAAATACCCAGAAAATATAGTAGACTATTT
CAAGCAGTCGTTTCCTGAGGGCTACTCTTGGGAACGAAGCATGAATTACGAAGACGGGGGCATTTGTAAC
GCGACAAACGACATAACCCTGGATGGTGACTGTTATATCTATGAAATTCGATTTGATGGTGTGAACTTTC
CTGCCAATGGTCCAGTTATGCAGAAGAGGACTGTGAAATGGGAGCCATCCACTGAGAAATTGTATGTGCG
TGATGGAGTGCTGAAGGG
