[The description below was written by a language model from this plasmid's Addgene catalogue record.]
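Description:
Dronpa-Golgi-10 is a mammalian expression plasmid that produces a Golgi-targeted version of the fluorescent protein Dronpa. It is built on a Dronpa vector backbone of about 4.75 kb, is maintained at high copy number in E. coli under kanamycin selection, and carries a neomycin resistance marker so that transfected mammalian cells can be selected with G418. The record does not name the replication origin. No feature table is provided, so the arrangement of elements is known only from the catalogue fields.

The insert is the first 82 amino acids of human B4GALT1 (beta-1,4-galactosyltransferase 1), expressed from the CMV promoter as a fusion with Dronpa. This N-terminal portion of the enzyme is generally understood to contain the short cytoplasmic tail, the transmembrane signal-anchor and part of the stem region, which together retain the protein in the Golgi, so it is widely used as a targeting sequence to carry a reporter to that compartment. The record does not say on which side of the targeting sequence Dronpa sits, nor explain the "10" in the name. The listed sequencing primers suggest that the cassette lies between the CMV promoter and an SV40 polyadenylation signal.

Dronpa is a green fluorescent protein, recorded here with excitation at 503 nm and emission at 518 nm, and it is generally known for reversible photoswitching between bright and dark states. The stated purpose is Golgi localization, so the construct serves as a marker for visualising the Golgi apparatus in cultured mammalian cells. Photoswitching-based imaging would be a natural use, but the record does not specify it.
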