Addgene plasmid #57276: Dronpa-Golgi-10
Purpose: Localization: Golgi, Excitation: 503, Emission: 518
Depositing lab: Michael Davidson. Depositing organization: Florida State University, Tallahassee.
Backbone
  Vector backbone: Dronpa
  Backbone size w/o insert (bp): 4750
  Vector type: Mammalian Expression
  Selectable markers: Neomycin (select with G418)
Growth in bacteria
  Bacterial resistance: Kanamycin, 50 μg/mL
  Growth temperature: 37°C
  Growth strain: DH5alpha
  Copy number: High Copy
Gene/Insert
  Gene/Insert name: Golgi (alt name: NM_001497.3)
  Species: H. sapiens (human)
  Mutation: aa 1-82 of NM_001497.3
  Entrez Gene: B4GALT1 (a.k.a. B4GAL-T1, CDG2D, CLDLFIB, GGTB2, GT1, GTB, beta4Gal-T1)
  Promoter: CMV
  Tag / fusion protein: Dronpa
  Cloning method: Unknown
  Sequencing primers: 5′ CMV-F; 3′ SV40pA-R
Terms and licenses: Academic/Nonprofit Terms; Industry Terms
Depositor comments: . Excitation = 503; Emission = 518
How to cite: Dronpa-Golgi-10 was a gift from Michael Davidson (Addgene plasmid # 57276 ; http://n2t.net/addgene:57276 ; RRID:Addgene_57276)
